>Addgene plasmid #164742 | LjUBQ:MtGLV9:T35s | addgene full sequence | sequence record 326581 | Addgene NGS Result
GGCCGCTGGCCGCTCAAAAATGGCTGGCCTACGGCCAGGCAATCTACCAGGGCGCGGACAAGCCGCGCCG
TCGCCACTCGACCGCCGGCGCCCACATCAAGGCACCCTGCCTCGCGCGTTTCGGTGATGACGGTGAAAAC
CTCTGACACATGCAGCTCCCGGAGACGGTCACAGCTTGTCTGTAAGCGGATGCCGGGAGCAGACAAGCCC
GTCAGGGCGCGTCAGCGGGTGTTGGCGGGTGTCGGGGCGCAGCCATGACCCAGTCACGTAGCGATAGCGG
AGTGTATACTGGCTTAACTATGCGGCATCAGAGCAGATTGTACTGAGAGTGCACCATATGCGGTGTGAAA
TACCGCACAGATGCGTAAGGAGAAAATACCGCATCAGGCGCTCTTCCGCTTCCTCGCTCACTGACTCGCT
GCGCTCGGTCGTTCGGCTGCGGCGAGCGGTATCAGCTCACTCAAAGGCGGTAATACGGTTATCCACAGAA
TCAGGGGATAACGCAGGAAAGAACATGTGAGCAAAAGGCCAGCAAAAGGCCAGGAACCGTAAAAAGGCCG
CGTTGCTGGCGTTTTTCCATAGGCTCCGCCCCCCTGACGAGCATCACAAAAATCGACGCTCAAGTCAGAG
GTGGCGAAACCCGACAGGACTATAAAGATACCAGGCGTTTCCCCCTGGAAGCTCCCTCGTGCGCTCTCCT
GTTCCGACCCTGCCGCTTACCGGATACCTGTCCGCCTTTCTCCCTTCGGGAAGCGTGGCGCTTTCTCATA
GCTCACGCTGTAGGTATCTCAGTTCGGTGTAGGTCGTTCGCTCCAAGCTGGGCTGTGTGCACGAACCCCC
CGTTCAGCCCGACCGCTGCGCCTTATCCGGTAACTATCGTCTTGAGTCCAACCCGGTAAGACACGACTTA
TCGCCACTGGCAGCAGCCACTGGTAACAGGATTAGCAGAGCGAGGTATGTAGGCGGTGCTACAGAGTTCT
TGAAGTGGTGGCCTAACTACGGCTACACTAGAAGGACAGTATTTGGTATCTGCGCTCTGCTGAAGCCAGT
TACCTTCGGAAAAAGAGTTGGTAGCTCTTGATCCGGCAAACAAACCACCGCTGGTAGCGGTGGTTTTTTT
GTTTGCAAGCAGCAGATTACGCGCAGAAAAAAAGGATCTCAAGAAGATCCTTTGATCTTTTCTACGGGGT
CTGACGCTCAGTGGAACGAAAACTCACGTTAAGGGATTTTGGTCATGCATGATATATCTCCCAATTTGTG
TAGGGCTTATTATGCACGCTTAAAAATAATAAAAGCAGACTTGACCTGATAGTTTGGCTGTGAGCAATTA
TGTGCTTAGTGCATCTAACGCTTGAGTTAAGCCGCGCCGCGAAGCGGCGTCGGCTTGAACGAATTTCTAG
CTAGACATTATTTGCCGACTACCTTGGTGATCTCGCCTTTCACGTAGTGGACAAATTCTTCCAACTGATC
TGCGCGCGAGGCCAAGCGATCTTCTTCTTGTCCAAGATAAGCCTGTCTAGCTTCAAGTATGACGGGCTGA
TACTGGGCCGGCAGGCGCTCCATTGCCCAGTCGGCAGCGACATCCTTCGGCGCGATTTTGCCGGTTACTG
CGCTGTACCAAATGCGGGACAACGTAAGCACTACATTTCGCTCATCGCCAGCCCAGTCGGGCGGCGAGTT
CCATAGCGTTAAGGTTTCATTTAGCGCCTCAAATAGATCCTGTTCAGGAACCGGATCAAAGAGTTCCTCC
GCCGCTGGACCTACCAAGGCAACGCTATGTTCTCTTGCTTTTGTCAGCAAGATAGCCAGATCAATGTCGA
TCGTGGCTGGCTCGAAGATACCTGCAAGAATGTCATTGCGCTGCCATTCTCCAAATTGCAGTTCGCGCTT
AGCTGGATAACGCCACGGAATGATGTCGTCGTGCACAACAATGGTGACTTCTACAGCGCGGAGAATCTCG
CTCTCTCCAGGGGAAGCCGAAGTTTCCAAAAGGTCGTTGATCAAAGCTCGCCGCGTTGTTTCATCAAGCC
TTACGGTCACCGTAACCAGCAAATCAATATCACTGTGTGGCTTCAGGCCGCCATCCACTGCGGAGCCGTA
CAAATGTACGGCCAGCAACGTCGGTTCGAGATGGCGCTCGATGACGCCAACTACCTCTGATAGTTGAGTC
GATACTTCGGCGATCACCGCTTCCCCCATGATGTTTAACTTTGTTTTAGGGCGACTGCCCTGCTGCGTAA
CATCGTTGCTGCTCCATAACATCAAACATCGACCCACGGCGTAACGCGCTTGCTGCTTGGATGCCCGAGG
CATAGACTGTACCCCAAAAAAACAGTCATAACAAGCCATGAAAACCGCCACTGCGCCGTTACCACCGCTG
CGTTCGGTCAAGGTTCTGGACCAGTTGCGTGAGCGCATACGCTACTTGCATTACAGCTTACGAACCGAAC
AGGCTTATGTCCACTGGGTTCGTGCCCGAATTGATCACAGGCAGCAACGCTCTGTCATCGTTACAATCAA
CATGCTACCCTCCGCGAGATCATCCGTGTTTCAAACCCGGCAGCTTAGTTGCCGTTCTTCCGAATAGCAT
CGGTAACATGAGCAAAGTCTGCCGCCTTACAACGGCTCTCCCGCTGACGCCGTCCCGGACTGATGGGCTG
CCTGTATCGAGTGGTGATTTTGTGCCGAGCTGCCGGTCGGGGAGCTGTTGGCTGGCTGGTGGCAGGATAT
ATTGTGGTGTAAACAAATTGACGCTTAGACAACTTAATAACACATTGCGGACGTTTTTAATGTACTGAAT
TAACGCCGAATTGAATTATCAGCTTGCATGCCGGTCGATCTAGTAACATAGATGACACCGCGCGCGATAA
TTTATCCTAGTTTGCGCGCTATATTTTGTTTTCTATCGCGTATTAAATGTATAATTGCGGGACTCTAATC
ATAAAAACCCATCTCATAAATAACGTCATGCATTACATGTTAATTATTACATGCTTAACGTAATTCAACA
GAAATTATATGATAATCATCGCAAGACCGGCAACAGGATTCAATCTTAAGAAACTTTATTGCCAAATGTT
TGAACGATCTGCTTGACTCTAGGGAATTAATTCCTGAATCACTGCGACCGGCCCTCCCGCGACCCAGCCG
AGCGAGCTTAGCGAACTGTGGACGAGAACTGTGCCACCAAGCGTAAGGCCGTTCTCTCGCATTTGCCTTG
CTAGGCTCGCGCGAGTTGCTGGCTGAGGCGTTCTCGAAATCAGCTCTTGTTCGGTCGGCATCTACTCTAT
TCCTTTGCCCTCGGACGAGTGCTGGGGCGTCGGTTTCCACTATCGGCGAGTACTTCTACACAGCCATCGG
TCCAGACGGCCGCGCTTCTGCGGGCGATTTGTGTACGCCCGACAGTCCCGGCTCCGGATCGGACGATTGC
GTCGCATCGACCCTGCGCCCAAGCTGCATCATCGAAATTGCCGTCAACCAAGCTCTGATAGAGTTGGTCA
AGACCAATGCGGAGCATATACGCCCGGAGCCTTGGCGATCCTGCAAGCTCCGGATGCCTCCGCTCGAAGT
AGCGCGTCTGCTGCTCCATACAAGCCAACCACGGCCTCCAGAAGAAGATGTTGGCGACCTCGTATTGGGA
ATCCCCGAACATCGCCTCGCTCCAGTCAATGACCGCTGTTATGCGGCCATTGTCCGTCAGGACATTGTTG
GAGCCGAAATCCGCGTGCACGAGGTGCCGGACTTCGGGGCAGTCCTCGGCCCAAAGCATCAGCTCATCGA
GAGCCTGCGCGACGGACGCACTGACGGTGTCGTCCATCACAGTTTGCCAGTGATACACATGGGGATCAGC
AATCGCGCATATGAAATCACGCCATGTAGTGTATTGACCGATTCCTTGCGGTCCGAATGGGCCGAACCCG
CTCGTCTGGCTAAGATCGGCCGCAGCGATAGCATCCATAGCCTCCGCGACCGGCTGAAGAACAGCGGGCA
GTTCGGTTTCAGGCAGGTCTTGCAACGTGACACCCTGTGCACGGCGGGAGATGCAATAGGTCAGGCTCTC
GCTGAACTCCCCAATGTCAAGCACTTCCGGAATCGGGAGCGCGGCCGATGCAAAGTGCCGATAAACATAA
CGATCTTTGTAGAAACCATCGGCGCAGCTATTTACCCGCAGGACATATCCACGCCCTCCTACATCGAAGC
TGAAAGCACGAGATTCTTCGCCCTCCGAGAGCTGCATCAGGTCGGAGACGCTGTCGAACTTTTCGATCAG
AAACTTCTCGACAGACGTCGCGGTGAGTTCAGGCTTTTTCATAGGGGGGATTCGAGTTGAGAGTGAATAT
GAGACTCTAATTGGATACCGAATTTATGGAACGTCAGTGGAGCATTTTTGACAAGAAATATTTGCTAGCT
GATAGTGACCTTAGGCGACTTTTGAACGCGCAATAATGGTTTCTGACGTATGTGCTTAGCTCATTAAACT
CCAGAAACCCGCGGCTCAGTGGCTCCTTCAACGTTGCGGTTCTGTCAGTTCCAAACGTAAAACGGCTTGT
CCCGCGTCATCGGCGGGGGTCATAACGTGACTCCCTTAATTCTCCGCTCATGATCGATAATTCGTCGACG
GCGCGCCGATCTAGTAACATAGATGACACCGCGCGCGATAATTTATCCTAGTTTGCGCGCTATATTTTGT
TTTCTATCGCGTATTAAATGTATAATTGCGGGACTCTAATCATAAAAACCCATCTCATAAATAACGTCAT
GCATTACATGTTAATTATTACATGCTTAACGTAATTCAACAGAAATTATATGATAATCATCGCAAGACCG
GCAACAGGATTCAATCTTAAGAAACTTTATTGCCAAATGTTTGAACGATCGGGAATTGGATCCTACAGGA
ACAGGTGGTGGCGGCCCTCGGTGCGCTCGTACTGCTCCACGATGGTGTAGTCCTCGTTGTGGGAGGTGAT
GTCCAGCTTGGAGTCCACGTAGTAGTAGCCGGGCAGCTGCACGGGCTTCTTGGCCATGTAGATGGACTTG
AACTCCACCAGGTAGTGGCCGCCGTCCTTCAGCTTCAGGGCCTTGTGGATCTCGCCCTTCAGCACGCCGT
CGCGGGGGTACAGGCGCTCGGTGGAGGCCTCCCAGCCCATGGTCTTCTTCTGCATTACGGGGCCGTCGGA
GGGGAAGTTCACGCCGATGAACTTCACCTTGTAGATGAAGCAGCCGTCCTGCAGGGAGGAGTCCTGGGTC
ACGGTCACCACGCCGCCGTCCTCGAAGTTCATCACGCGCTCCCACTTGAAGCCCTCGGGGAAGGACAGCT
TCTTGTAGTCGGGGATGTCGGCGGGGTGCTTCACGTACACCTTGGAGCCGTACTGGAACTGGGGGGACAG
GATGTCCCAGGCGAAGGGCAGGGGGCCGCCCTTGGTCACCTTCAGCTTCACGGTGTTGTGGCCCTCGTAG
GGGCGGCCCTCGCCCTCGCCCTCGATCTCGAACTCGTGGCCGTTCACGGTGCCCTCCATGCGCACCTTGA
AGCGCATGAACTCCTTGATGACGTTCTTGGAGGAGCGCGCCATGGCAAAGATCTGCATCTGTTAATCAGA
AAAACTCAGATTAATCGACAAATTCGATCGCACAAACTAGAAACTAACACCAGATCTAGATAGAAATCAC
AAATCGAAGAGTAATTATTCGACAAAACTCAAATTATTTGAACAAATCGGATGATATCTATGAAACCCTA
ATCGAGAATTAAGATGATATCTAACGATCAAACCCAGAAAATCGTCTTCGATCTAAGATTAACAGAATCT
AAACCAAAGAACATATACGAAATTGGGATCGAACGAAAACAAAATCGAAGATTTTGAGAGAATAAGGAAC
ACAGAAATTTACCTTGATCACGGTAGAGAGAATTGAGAGAAAGTTTTTAAGATTTTGAGAAATTGAAATC
TGAATTGTGAAGAAGAAGAGCTCTTTGGGTATTGTTTTATAGAAGAAGAAGAAGAAAAGACGAGGACGAC
TAGGTCACGAGAAAGCTAAGGCGGTGAAGCAATAGCTAATAATAAAATGACACGTGTATTGAGCGTTGTT
TACACGCAAAGTTGTTTTTGGCTAATTGCCTTATTTTTAGGTTGAGGAAAAGTATTTGTGCTTTGAGTTG
ATAAACACGACTCGTGTGTGCCGGCTGCAACCACTTTGACGCCGTTTATTACTGACTCGTCGACAACCAC
AATTTCTAACGGTCGTCATAAGATCCAGCCGTTGAGATTTAACGATCGTTACGATTTATATTTTTTTAGC
ATTATCGTTTTATTTTTTAAATATACGGTGGAGCTGAAAATTGGCAATAATTGAACCGTGGGTCCCACTG
CATTGAAGCGTATTTCGTATCTTCTAGAATTCTTCGTGCTTTATTTCTTTTCCTTTTTGTTTTTTTTTGC
CATTTATCTAATGCAAGTGGGCTTATAAAATCAGTGAATTTCTTGGAAAAGTAACTTCTTTATCGTATAA
CATATTGTGAAATTATCCATTTCTTTTAATTTTTTAGTGTTATTGGATATTTTTGTATGATTATTGATTT
GCATAGGATAATGACTTTTGTATCAAGTTGGTGAACAAGTCTCGTTAAAAAAGGCAAGTGGTTTGGTGAC
TCGATTTATTCTTGTTATTTAATTCATATATCAATGGATCTTATTTGGGGCCTGGTCCATATTTAACACT
CGTGTTCAGTCCAATGACCAATAATATTTTTTCATTAATAACAATGTAACAAGAATGATACACAAAACAT
TCTTTGAATAAGTTCGCTATGAAGAAGGGAACTTATCCGGTCCTAGATCATCAGTTCATACAAACCTCCA
TAGAGTTCAACATCTTAAACAAGAATATCCTGATCTGAAGAATGTGGAGGCTTTAGTCCCTTGGATACTT
GGGAGGCTGTGGAAGAACAGAAACGAGCTGGTGCTTAAAGGGAGGGAATTTGGAACCAATGAGGTATTAG
TAAGGACACAAGAAGATGCAGATGAGTGGATTAGAAGGAAAGAGGCTCAGAATGTAAGGAAAGCACCAAC
CACAACGGCGCGCCCGGGAGAGAGGATTTTGAGGAAATAATTAATTGAATTACTTGTATTATTGATAAAG
TAATTTAGATAAGTTGTTAGTACAACTTATTGCAACTATGGATAGACAAAAATCACTTATTTTAAGGGGA
GAAGTATATAACAACTTATTATAAAATTTCTGAGCAGCCGGCCTCCTCCAATCAATCATAGAGAGTGGAG
CCCATTCTGGAAAACCAAGGAACCCCCAACTTGCACTGGTGCGGTGGCCCAATTCAAAAAAAACGGGGCC
CAGCAAAGTAACGCCGTTGTAACGATTTATCAATCCAAACTCAAAAGGCGGCGAGATGCGTTTAACTCCG
TGAAATTAACAAACCGCCAACAACTTGCAATTTGCAACTACCGTTTCCAAGAAGAACTCAACCACACAAC
GTATCCTATCCCAAACCACACGCAACTAGTGACGCGTCATAAGGACACGTGTCACAATTTGACTGGTTAA
TAATTTCACCGCTTTTGCTATAAATTACCTCCAATCCCCTTAGCTTCTTCACAATTCAGTTCCCAACCCT
AACAATTCTTGTTCATATCGCTTCTCTCTACTTTCAAGGTATGATCCAATTTCTCTCTTCTTTCTCTGTA
ATCCTTTCGTTGAGTTTTGTTTCCGATCAATCATAGGTAGTTTTCTTGTTTCGAAGCATGAGATCTAGGA
ATTTTTTGTGATTTTCCAAAATTGAGATCGGTTTGAAATTGAATTTTACAGCTTGAATCTCAGATCTTGT
TTTATCAATGTTTTCGATGGCTTGCGATGTAGATCTATGATAATTGTGGTTCAGTTTTGTTAGGAATCGA
TTTCGGTTTAGCAATTGCAGATTAATTAGGGTTTCCAATTGAATTCTTCAGATCCGTTATGGAATTATGT
CAAATAATTTATTCAAATTGGAAATTATTGTTAGATCCACTCTTAATCTGTTTGATCCAAGCTTCAATTA
GGGTTTTCACTTGTTTCAATTTCTTGTTATGGATTCTGATTTATCTGTTGATGTTAGATCCACTCTTAAT
CTGTTTGATCCAAGCGTTAATTAGGGTTTTCACTTGTTTCAATTTCGTGTGTTGGATTCTGATTTATCTG
TTGTTGATGTGATTACAGATGAAGCCTTCTTGTGTAGTAGTTTCTCTTCTCATTTTGTCACTTCTCCTTA
CAAAAACTCAAGGTAAATATATAAATATAATTTAACAGCATGCAGTTCAAACAATAATTAACTAGTCCTT
GTTACATTTCTAATCTTCCTTTTCTGTTTGTGTGCAGGAATACGTTTGGGAAAAGGGTCTTTAGCATTTG
AGCAACAAAAACAACATGTAGGATATTATCTACTTTGAAGTTTTATGTATTTAAACCTTTCATATTTATG
CATGCTCACGTTTCAATGGATGTTGATATAGAAGTTCACTTTTCTGACTGCAGGATGAGGAAAGAAGTAC
TATGTTGAAAAGAAGCAACACTGATTCTGAGGAAGCTACTCTTTGCAATGACCAACAAAAATGCACAGGT
AGCTTGAAGAAAACAGCTTCTAAAGTATCCAGAAAATCACACAACCAGTTACCACAGATTCATGAAGATT
ACTATGGACCTAGACGACATAGATCTAGTCACCATTAGTTTTTTAAGTCCACAAGTTTTTCTTCCTTTTT
TCTTTATAAAAAAATTAGGGTAGTGGAAAATTATTATCTAAAGTGGCGCGAATGACCATTTTACAATTGT
AGATTTGAACTTCGTCCTTTGAAATTACAAGGACATATTTTTACCACTAAGCTGACAAATTTTGTCCCAA
AACCTTATGACTATGCAAAAATGCAAGGCTTTATTCTCTTCTCTTGGTATATCTGGTTTAAAACATAGTA
TAAAATATATTTATACAATAAAGCATCTTTCATATATAAATCATAGTATTAATTAAGCATTACAAATGTT
TTTATTTTGCTGCAGGAAATATAAAGAATAGGAAACTTGTTACCACTTCAATTTCTACAACTAAATCCTT
GTCAAAGGTTGGTTATAAGAGATCAAATAAATTATATCATAAACCTTGGAATCTATTTTTTTTTTACATC
TTTATTTATAATAATTGTATATATGCTTCATGAACAGAATGTGAAGAACAGTGAGGATGTGGCTCACACC
TCAGTAAATGGCAATACTAGAAATGTGAATCTGAATGGGGAAGCAAAGGAAATAAAAGTAAAATCATTGA
GTACTTCTAATTATCTCCCTGAGGACCTTGTAGACATAACTGAGATGGATTATTCACCAGCTAGGAAAAA
GTCTCCCATACACAATTAACGGCCATGCTAGAGTCCGCAAAAATCACCAGTCTCTCTCTACAAATCTATC
TCTCTCTATTTTTCTCCAGAATAATGTGTGAGTAGTTCCCAGATAAGGGAATTAGGGTTCTTATAGGGTT
TCGCTCATGTGTTGAGCATATAAGAAACCCTTAGTATGTATTTGTATTTGTAAAATACTTCTATCAATAA
AATTTCTAATTCCTAAAACCAAAATCCAGTGAAAGCTTAGCTTGAGCTTGGATCAGATTGTCGTTTCCCG
CCTTCAGTTTAAACTATCAGTGTTTGACAGGATATATTGGCGGGTAAACCTAAGAGAAAAGAGCGTTTAT
TAGAATAATCGGATATTTAAAAGGGCGTGAAAAGGTTTATCCGTTCGTCCATTTGTATGTGCATGCCAAC
CACAGGGTTCCCCTCGGGATCAAAGTACTTTAAAGTACTTTAAAGTACTTTAAAGTACTTTGATCCAACC
CCTCCGCTGCTATAGTGCAGTCGGCTTCTGACGTTCAGTGCAGCCGTCTTCTGAAAACGACATGTCGCAC
AAGTCCTAAGTTACGCGACAGGCTGCCGCCCTGCCCTTTTCCTGGCGTTTTCTTGTCGCGTGTTTTAGTC
GCATAAAGTAGAATACTTGCGACTAGAACCGGAGACATTACGCCATGAACAAGAGCGCCGCCGCTGGCCT
GCTGGGCTATGCCCGCGTCAGCACCGACGACCAGGACTTGACCAACCAACGGGCCGAACTGCACGCGGCC
GGCTGCACCAAGCTGTTTTCCGAGAAGATCACCGGCACCAGGCGCGACCGCCCGGAGCTGGCCAGGATGC
TTGACCACCTACGCCCTGGCGACGTTGTGACAGTGACCAGGCTAGACCGCCTGGCCCGCAGCACCCGCGA
CCTACTGGACATTGCCGAGCGCATCCAGGAGGCCGGCGCGGGCCTGCGTAGCCTGGCAGAGCCGTGGGCC
GACACCACCACGCCGGCCGGCCGCATGGTGTTGACCGTGTTCGCCGGCATTGCCGAGTTCGAGCGTTCCC
TAATCATCGACCGCACCCGGAGCGGGCGCGAGGCCGCCAAGGCCCGAGGCGTGAAGTTTGGCCCCCGCCC
TACCCTCACCCCGGCACAGATCGCGCACGCCCGCGAGCTGATCGACCAGGAAGGCCGCACCGTGAAAGAG
GCGGCTGCACTGCTTGGCGTGCATCGCTCGACCCTGTACCGCGCACTTGAGCGCAGCGAGGAAGTGACGC
CCACCGAGGCCAGGCGGCGCGGTGCCTTCCGTGAGGACGCATTGACCGAGGCCGACGCCCTGGCGGCCGC
CGAGAATGAACGCCAAGAGGAACAAGCATGAAACCGCACCAGGACGGCCAGGACGAACCGTTTTTCATTA
CCGAAGAGATCGAGGCGGAGATGATCGCGGCCGGGTACGTGTTCGAGCCGCCCGCGCACGTCTCAACCGT
GCGGCTGCATGAAATCCTGGCCGGTTTGTCTGATGCCAAGCTGGCGGCCTGGCCGGCCAGCTTGGCCGCT
GAAGAAACCGAGCGCCGCCGTCTAAAAAGGTGATGTGTATTTGAGTAAAACAGCTTGCGTCATGCGGTCG
CTGCGTATATGATGCGATGAGTAAATAAACAAATACGCAAGGGGAACGCATGAAGGTTATCGCTGTACTT
AACCAGAAAGGCGGGTCAGGCAAGACGACCATCGCAACCCATCTAGCCCGCGCCCTGCAACTCGCCGGGG
CCGATGTTCTGTTAGTCGATTCCGATCCCCAGGGCAGTGCCCGCGATTGGGCGGCCGTGCGGGAAGATCA
ACCGCTAACCGTTGTCGGCATCGACCGCCCGACGATTGACCGCGACGTGAAGGCCATCGGCCGGCGCGAC
TTCGTAGTGATCGACGGAGCGCCCCAGGCGGCGGACTTGGCTGTGTCCGCGATCAAGGCAGCCGACTTCG
TGCTGATTCCGGTGCAGCCAAGCCCTTACGACATATGGGCCACCGCCGACCTGGTGGAGCTGGTTAAGCA
GCGCATTGAGGTCACGGATGGAAGGCTACAAGCGGCCTTTGTCGTGTCGCGGGCGATCAAAGGCACGCGC
ATCGGCGGTGAGGTTGCCGAGGCGCTGGCCGGGTACGAGCTGCCCATTCTTGAGTCCCGTATCACGCAGC
GCGTGAGCTACCCAGGCACTGCCGCCGCCGGCACAACCGTTCTTGAATCAGAACCCGAGGGCGACGCTGC
CCGCGAGGTCCAGGCGCTGGCCGCTGAAATTAAATCAAAACTCATTTGAGTTAATGAGGTAAAGAGAAAA
TGAGCAAAAGCACAAACACGCTAAGTGCCGGCCGTCCGAGCGCACGCAGCAGCAAGGCTGCAACGTTGGC
CAGCCTGGCAGACACGCCAGCCATGAAGCGGGTCAACTTTCAGTTGCCGGCGGAGGATCACACCAAGCTG
AAGATGTACGCGGTACGCCAAGGCAAGACCATTACCGAGCTGCTATCTGAATACATCGCGCAGCTACCAG
AGTAAATGAGCAAATGAATAAATGAGTAGATGAATTTTAGCGGCTAAAGGAGGCGGCATGGAAAATCAAG
AACAACCAGGCACCGACGCCGTGGAATGCCCCATGTGTGGAGGAACGGGCGGTTGGCCAGGCGTAAGCGG
CTGGGTTGTCTGCCGGCCCTGCAATGGCACTGGAACCCCCAAGCCCGAGGAATCGGCGTGAGCGGTCGCA
AACCATCCGGCCCGGTACAAATCGGCGCGGCGCTGGGTGATGACCTGGTGGAGAAGTTGAAGGCCGCGCA
GGCCGCCCAGCGGCAACGCATCGAGGCAGAAGCACGCCCCGGTGAATCGTGGCAAGCGGCCGCTGATCGA
ATCCGCAAAGAATCCCGGCAACCGCCGGCAGCCGGTGCGCCGTCGATTAGGAAGCCGCCCAAGGGCGACG
AGCAACCAGATTTTTTCGTTCCGATGCTCTATGACGTGGGCACCCGCGATAGTCGCAGCATCATGGACGT
GGCCGTTTTCCGTCTGTCGAAGCGTGACCGACGAGCTGGCGAGGTGATCCGCTACGAGCTTCCAGACGGG
CACGTAGAGGTTTCCGCAGGGCCGGCCGGCATGGCCAGTGTGTGGGATTACGACCTGGTACTGATGGCGG
TTTCCCATCTAACCGAATCCATGAACCGATACCGGGAAGGGAAGGGAGACAAGCCCGGCCGCGTGTTCCG
TCCACACGTTGCGGACGTACTCAAGTTCTGCCGGCGAGCCGATGGCGGAAAGCAGAAAGACGACCTGGTA
GAAACCTGCATTCGGTTAAACACCACGCACGTTGCCATGCAGCGTACGAAGAAGGCCAAGAACGGCCGCC
TGGTGACGGTATCCGAGGGTGAAGCCTTGATTAGCCGCTACAAGATCGTAAAGAGCGAAACCGGGCGGCC
GGAGTACATCGAGATCGAGCTAGCTGATTGGATGTACCGCGAGATCACAGAAGGCAAGAACCCGGACGTG
CTGACGGTTCACCCCGATTACTTTTTGATCGATCCCGGCATCGGCCGTTTTCTCTACCGCCTGGCACGCC
GCGCCGCAGGCAAGGCAGAAGCCAGATGGTTGTTCAAGACGATCTACGAACGCAGTGGCAGCGCCGGAGA
GTTCAAGAAGTTCTGTTTCACCGTGCGCAAGCTGATCGGGTCAAATGACCTGCCGGAGTACGATTTGAAG
GAGGAGGCGGGGCAGGCTGGCCCGATCCTAGTCATGCGCTACCGCAACCTGATCGAGGGCGAAGCATCCG
CCGGTTCCTAATGTACGGAGCAGATGCTAGGGCAAATTGCCCTAGCAGGGGAAAAAGGTCGAAAAGGTCT
CTTTCCTGTGGATAGCACGTACATTGGGAACCCAAAGCCGTACATTGGGAACCGGAACCCGTACATTGGG
AACCCAAAGCCGTACATTGGGAACCGGTCACACATGTAAGTGACTGATATAAAAGAGAAAAAAGGCGATT
TTTCCGCCTAAAACTCTTTAAAACTTATTAAAACTCTTAAAACCCGCCTGGCCTGTGCATAACTGTCTGG
CCAGCGCACAGCCGAAGAGCTGCAAAAAGCGCCTACCCTTCGGTCGCTGCGCTCCCTACGCCCCGCCGCT
TCGCGTCGGCCTATCGC
Features (pLannotate 1.2.2; 19 found; start..end, strand, type, name):
    107..146     +  CDS            rop (fragment): Rop protein, which maintains plasmids at low copy number; rop
    248..388     +  misc_feature   bom: basis of mobility region from pBR322
    574..1162    -  rep_origin     ori: high-copy-number ColE1/pMB1/pBR322/pUC origin of replication
   1408..2195    -  CDS            SmR (fragment): aminoglycoside adenylyltransferase (Murphy, 1985); aadA; confers resistance to spectinomycin and streptomycin
   2206..2262    -  CDS            GmR (fragment): gentamycin acetyltransferase; aacC1; confers resistance to gentamycin
   2438..2461    -  promoter       Pc promoter (fragment): intI1 (promoter lies within the coding sequence); class 1 integron promoter
   2720..2744    +  misc_feature   LB T-DNA repeat: left border repeat from nopaline C58 T-DNA
   2837..3089    -  terminator     NOS terminator: nopaline synthase terminator and poly(A) signal
   3105..3269    -  CDS            yokD (fragment): YOKD_BACSU - Experimental evidence at protein level: Swiss-Prot protein existence level 1. May contribute to antibiotic resistance. From Bacillus subtilis (strain 168).
   3290..4312    -  CDS            hph: KHYB_ECOLX - Experimental evidence at protein level: Swiss-Prot protein existence level 1. The aminoglycoside phosphotransferases achieve inactivation of their antibiotic substrates by phosphorylation. Only phosphorylates hygromycin and closely related compounds such as demethyl analogs and destomycin. From Escherichia coli.
   4327..4490    -  promoter       NOS promoter (fragment): nopaline synthase promoter NOS promoter
   4628..4880    -  terminator     NOS terminator: nopaline synthase terminator and poly(A) signal
   4893..5573    -  CDS            DsRed1: wild-type DsRed mammalian codon-optimized
   9461..9620    +  polyA_signal   CaMV poly(A) signal (fragment): cauliflower mosaic virus polyadenylation signal
   9685..9709    +  misc_feature   RB T-DNA repeat: right border repeat from nopaline C58 T-DNA
  10079..10480   +  CDS            Y4CG_SINFN (fragment): Protein inferred from homology: Swiss-Prot protein existence level 3. From Sinorhizobium fredii (strain NBRC 101917 / NGR234).
  11040..11669   +  CDS            pVS1 StaA: stability protein from the Pseudomonas plasmid pVS1 (Heeb et al., 2000)
  12098..13171   +  CDS            pVS1 RepA: replication protein from the Pseudomonas plasmid pVS1 (Heeb et al., 2000)
  13237..13431   +  rep_origin     pVS1 oriV: origin of replication for the Pseudomonas plasmid pVS1 (Heeb et al., 2000)
