[The description below was written by a language model from this plasmid's Addgene catalogue record and pLannotate feature annotations shown in this document.]
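Description:
LjUBQ:MtGLV9:T35s is a plant binary vector built on the EC50505 backbone for overexpressing a peptide-coding gene from Medicago truncatula. The sequenced plasmid is about 13.5 kb. It carries a high-copy ColE1/pUC-type origin with a pBR322 bom site for propagation in E. coli. The pVS1 replication module (oriV, RepA and the StaA stability protein) allows maintenance in Agrobacterium. Bacterial selection is by spectinomycin through an aadA (SmR) gene.

The T-DNA, bounded by nopaline-type left and right border repeats, holds three units. The payload is the 453 bp Medtr4g116360.1 coding sequence (GLV9, a GOLVEN family peptide gene). According to the catalogue it is driven by the Lotus japonicus ubiquitin promoter and terminated by the CaMV 35S terminator. The automated annotation detects only the CaMV poly(A) signal near the right border, so the promoter and insert presumably lie in the large unannotated stretch upstream of it. The "tag" field simply lists the terminator, not a protein fusion.

A DsRed1 reporter followed by a NOS terminator provides the visual selection mentioned by the depositor, allowing identification of transformed tissue by red fluorescence; its promoter is not annotated.

The third unit is a plant selection cassette with a NOS promoter and NOS terminator. Here the records disagree. The catalogue lists neomycin/G418 selection, whereas the feature table identifies a hygromycin phosphotransferase (hph) gene, so the plant marker should be checked against the sequence.

The associated work concerns GOLVEN peptide effects on root development and nodule positioning in Medicago, consistent with use in Agrobacterium-mediated overexpression studies.
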