Addgene plasmid #164742: LjUBQ:MtGLV9:T35s
Purpose: Overexpression of Peptide coding gene (Binary vector)
Depositing lab: Wolf Scheible. Depositing organization: Noble Research Institute, LLC. Publication: The peptide GOLVEN10 alters root development and noduletaxis in Medicago truncatula. Roy S, Torres-Jerez I, Zhang S, Liu W, Schiessl K, Jain D, Boschiero C, Lee HK, Krom N, Zhao PX, Murray JD, Oldroyd GED, Scheible WR, Udvardi M. Plant J. 2024 May;118(3):607-625. doi: 10.1111/tpj.16626. Epub 2024 Feb 15. PubMed 38361340.
Backbone
  Vector backbone: EC50505
  Backbone size w/o insert (bp): 12354
  Vector type: Plant Expression
  Selectable markers: Neomycin (select with G418) ; N/A
Growth in bacteria
  Bacterial resistance: Spectinomycin, 50 μg/mL
  Growth temperature: 37°C
  Growth strain: DH5alpha
  Copy number: High Copy
Gene/Insert
  Gene/Insert name: Medtr4g116360.1 (alt names: GLV9; LOC11440298)
  Species: Medicago truncatula
  Insert size (bp): 453
  Promoter: Lotus japonicus Ubiquitin
  Tag / fusion protein: Terminator 35S (C terminal on insert)
  Cloning method: Unknown
Terms and licenses: Academic/Nonprofit Terms; Industry Terms: Not Available to Industry
Depositor comments: Cloned by Sonali, Additional selection dsRED
How to cite: LjUBQ:MtGLV9:T35s was a gift from Wolf Scheible (Addgene plasmid # 164742 ; http://n2t.net/addgene:164742 ; RRID:Addgene_164742)
